>Addgene plasmid #28262 | pEF-HA/Net1A | addgene partial sequence | sequence record 34587 | 28262 with EF1a-Fwd (5' TCAAGCCTCAGACAGTGGTTC 3')
GTGTGTGGGATTGCTTGCTTACATTTGCTTCTGACACAACTGTGTTCACTAGCAACCTCAAACAGACACC
ATGTACCCATACGATGTTCCTGACTATGCGGGCTATCCCTATGACGTCCCGGACTATGCAGGATCCATGG
TGGCGCATGATGAGATCGGAGGTCTCCTGCCCATTAAAAGGACGATCCGAGTCTTAGATGTTAATAACCA
GCCCTTCCGGGAGCAGGAGGAGCCAAGCAATAAGAGAGTTCGGCCTCTAGCTCGGGTCACATCTTTGGCA
AACTTAATCTCTCCCGTAAGAAATGGAGCAGTCAGGCGCTTCGGTCAGACCATACAGTCGTTTACCCTTC
GTGGTGACCACAGATCCCCAGCCTCTGCCCAGAAGTCATTCAGCAGGTCCACCGTCCCCACACCCACCAA
GAGAAGAAGCAGTGCACTATGGTCGGAAATGCTAGACATCAATATGAAGGAGTCCTTGACCACTCGAGAG
ATCAAACGTCAGGAGGCCATATATGAATTGTCCCGAGGGGAACAGGACTTGATTGAGGATCTCAAGCTCG
CTAGAAAGGCCTACCATGACCCCATGTTAAAGCTGTCTATCATGTCAGAAGAGGAACTCACGCACATATT
TGGAGACTTGGATGCTTATATACCTCTGCACGAAGATCTGTTAGCAAGAATTGGAGAAGCAACCAAGCCT
GATGGGACTGTGGAGCAGATCGGTCACATTCTCGTGAACTGGTTACCAGGCCTGAATGCCTACAGAGGCT
ACTGCAGTAACCAGCTGGCGGCCAAGGCTCTTCTGGATCAGAAGAAACAAGACCCAAGAGTCCAAGACTT
CCTCCAGCGCTGTCTGGAGTCTCCTTTCA
