[The description below was written by a language model from this plasmid's Addgene catalogue record.]
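Description:
pEF-HA/Net1A is a mammalian expression plasmid built on the pEF-HA backbone (about 6 kb without insert) that carries the mouse Net1A cDNA, the transcript variant 2 isoform of neuroepithelial cell transforming gene 1. The roughly 1.7 kb insert was placed between BamHI and EcoRI sites, both of which remain intact, so the coding sequence can be excised or swapped. The backbone supplies a tandem 2x HA epitope that is fused to the N terminus of Net1A, allowing the protein to be detected or immunoprecipitated with anti-HA antibodies. The record does not explicitly list the promoter, but the backbone name and the use of an EF-1a forward sequencing primer suggest that expression is driven by an EF-1α promoter, a strong constitutive element active in many mammalian cell types. No mammalian selection marker is recorded, and no feature table is available to confirm the other backbone elements.

In bacteria the plasmid is maintained as a high-copy construct under ampicillin selection; the specific origin of replication is not stated.

Net1 is a guanine nucleotide exchange factor for the small GTPase RhoA, and the associated publication examines how its interaction with discs large homolog 1 protects it from proteasome-mediated degradation and enhances its activity. The construct is therefore suited to transfection experiments in which HA-tagged Net1A is overexpressed in mammalian cells to study its stability, binding partners, localization, or its effect on RhoA signalling.
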