Addgene plasmid #28262: pEF-HA/Net1A
Depositing lab: Jeffrey Frost. Depositing organization: University of Texas Health Science Center at Houston. Publication: Interaction of the RhoA exchange factor Net1 with discs large homolog 1 protects it from proteasome-mediated degradation and potentiates Net1 activity. Carr HS, Cai C, Keinanen K, Frost JA. J Biol Chem. 2009 Sep 4. 284(36):24269-80. 10.1074/jbc.M109.029439 PubMed 19586902.
Backbone
  Vector backbone: pEF-HA
  Backbone size w/o insert (bp): 6000
  Vector type: Mammalian Expression
Growth in bacteria
  Bacterial resistance: Ampicillin, 100 μg/mL
  Growth temperature: 37°C
  Growth strain: DH5alpha
  Copy number: High Copy
Gene/Insert
  Gene/Insert name: Net1A (alt name: neuroepithelial cell transforming gene 1 transcript variant 2)
  Species: M. musculus (mouse)
  Insert size (bp): 1700
  GenBank ID: NM_001047159
  Entrez Gene: Net1 (a.k.a. Net1a, mNET1, AI604373, AU015857, 0610025H04Rik, 9530071N24Rik)
  Tag / fusion protein: 2x HA (N terminal on backbone)
  Cloning method: Restriction Enzyme; 5′ cloning site BamHI (not destroyed); 3′ cloning site EcoRI (not destroyed)
  Sequencing primers: 5′ EF-1a-F
Terms and licenses: Academic/Nonprofit Terms; Industry Terms: Not Available to Industry
How to cite: pEF-HA/Net1A was a gift from Jeffrey Frost (Addgene plasmid # 28262 ; http://n2t.net/addgene:28262 ; RRID:Addgene_28262)
